Addgene plasmid #161166: pDONR221-SLC22A24_STOP
Purpose: Gateway entry clone with codon-optimized ORF sequence for subcloning into custom expression vectors. Contains a STOP codon at the end of the codon-optimized ORF sequence.
Depositing lab: RESOLUTE Consortium & Giulio Superti-Furga. Depositing organization: CeMM Research Center for Molecular Medicine. Publication: The RESOLUTE consortium: unlocking SLC transporters for drug discovery. Superti-Furga G, Lackner D, Wiedmer T, Ingles-Prieto A, Barbosa B, Girardi E, Goldmann U, Gurtl B, Klavins K, Klimek C, Lindinger S, Lineiro-Retes E, Muller AC, Onstein S, Redinger G, Reil D, Sedlyarov V, Wolf G, Crawford M, Everley R, ... Steppan CM. Nat Rev Drug Discov. 2020 Jul;19(7):429-430. doi: 10.1038/d41573-020-00056-6. PubMed 32265506.
Backbone
  Vector backbone: pDONR221
  Backbone manufacturer: ThermoFisher Scientific
  Backbone size w/o insert (bp): 2550
  Vector type: Mammalian Expression
Growth in bacteria
  Bacterial resistance: Kanamycin, 50 μg/mL
  Growth temperature: 37°C
  Growth strain: NEB Stable
  Copy number: High Copy
Gene/Insert
  Gene/Insert name: SLC22A24 (alt name: MGC34821, NET46)
  Species: H. sapiens (human)
  Insert size (bp): 969
  Entrez Gene: SLC22A24 (a.k.a. NET46, MGC34821)
  Cloning method: Gateway Cloning
  Sequencing primers: 5′ M13-fwd; 3′ M13-rev
Terms and licenses: Academic/Nonprofit Terms; Industry Terms
Depositor comments: This plasmid contains a STOP codon at the end of the codon-optimized ORF. For the version of this plasmid that does not contain a STOP codon, please see Addgene plasmid 132000 For more information on the full Resolute plasmid collection, please see www.addgene.org/depositor-collections/re-solute/. Please provide your feedback on this plasmid to the RESOLUTE consortium by filling out their RESOLUTE repository feedback form: https://forms.office.com/Pages/ResponsePage.aspx?id=0e05yklzmkS7rjFGQL4N7z4feCLQvEJAmVcOCM_u885UN1JJRko0Ukg4TVQwNTZLOUxPQVJWT1NHUCQlQCN0PWcu
How to cite: pDONR221-SLC22A24_STOP was a gift from RESOLUTE Consortium & Giulio Superti-Furga (Addgene plasmid # 161166 ; http://n2t.net/addgene:161166 ; RRID:Addgene_161166)
