[The description below was written by a language model from this plasmid's Addgene catalogue record and pLannotate feature annotations shown in this document.]
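Description:
pDONR221-SLC22A24_STOP is a Gateway entry clone built on the pDONR221 backbone, carrying a codon-optimized open reading frame for human SLC22A24 (also known as NET46 or MGC34821), a member of the solute carrier family 22. The full plasmid is about 3.5 kb, with a recorded insert of 969 bp. It is propagated in E. coli from a high-copy ColE1/pUC-type origin and selected with kanamycin through an aminoglycoside phosphotransferase (KanR) gene. Although the catalogue lists the vector type as mammalian expression, the feature table shows no eukaryotic promoter or polyadenylation signal. The plasmid is therefore a shuttle for the ORF rather than an expression vector in its own right.

The ORF sits between attL1 and attL2, the recombination sites used in the Gateway LR reaction, so it can be transferred directionally into any attR-containing destination vector that supplies the desired promoter, tags and host-specific elements. This version retains a stop codon at the end of the coding sequence, which suits it to native or N-terminally tagged expression and prevents read-through into C-terminal fusion tags. A sister clone without the stop codon exists for C-terminal fusions. The automated annotation matches only part of the insert to the Swiss-Prot SLC22A24 entry and carries a note that isoform 3 lacks transporter activity, but the record does not state which isoform the insert encodes. Upstream rrnB T1 and T2 terminators insulate the cassette from read-through transcription, and a T7 promoter lies beyond attL2, oriented back towards the insert. Short lacI and lacZα fragments are backbone remnants. M13 forward and reverse primer sites flank the cassette for sequence verification. The clone belongs to a large consortium collection of SLC transporter ORFs assembled to support transporter research and drug discovery.
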