Features (pLannotate 1.2.2; 10 found; start..end, strand, type, name):
    121..213     +  CDS            lacI (fragment): lac repressor; lacI; The lac repressor binds to the lac operator to inhibit transcription in E. coli. This inhibition can be relieved by adding lactose or isopropyl-β-D-thiogalactopyranoside (IPTG).
    268..295     -  terminator     rrnB T2 terminator: transcription terminator T2 from the E. coli rrnB gene
    427..470     +  terminator     rrnB T1 terminator: Escherichia coli rrnB; transcription terminator T1 from the E. coli rrnB gene
    517..553     -  CDS            lacZα (fragment): LacZα fragment of β-galactosidase; lacZ fragment
    569..668     +  protein_bind   attL1: mutant version of attL; recombination site for the Gateway® LR reaction LR Clonase™
    674..1504    +  CDS            SLC22A24 (fragment): S22AO_HUMAN - Experimental evidence at protein level: Swiss-Prot protein existence level 1. [Isoform 3]: Lack of transporter activity. From Homo sapiens (Human).
   1644..1743    -  protein_bind   attL2: mutant version of attL; recombination site for the Gateway® LR reaction LR Clonase™
   1761..1779    -  promoter       T7 promoter: promoter for bacteriophage T7 RNA polymerase
   1913..2722    +  CDS            KanR: aminoglycoside phosphotransferase; aph(3')-Ia; confers resistance to kanamycin in bacteria or G418 (Geneticin®) in eukaryotes
   2869..3457    +  rep_origin     ori: high-copy-number ColE1/pMB1/pBR322/pUC origin of replication
>Addgene plasmid #161166 | pDONR221-SLC22A24_STOP | depositor full sequence | sequence record 312266 | Full Sequence
CTTTCCTGCGTTATCCCCTGATTCTGTGGATAACCGTATTACCGCCTTTGAGTGAGCTGATACCGCTCGC
CGCAGCCGAACGACCGAGCGCAGCGAGTCAGTGAGCGAGGAAGCGGAAGAGCGCCCAATACGCAAACCGC
CTCTCCCCGCGCGTTGGCCGATTCATTAATGCAGCTGGCACGACAGGTTTCCCGACTGGAAAGCGGGCAG
TGAGCGCAACGCAATTAATACGCGTACCGCTAGCCAGGAAGAGTTTGTAGAAACGCAAAAAGGCCATCCG
TCAGGATGGCCTTCTGCTTAGTTTGATGCCTGGCAGTTTATGGCGGGCGTCCTGCCCGCCACCCTCCGGG
CCGTTGCTTCACAACGTTCAAATCCGCTCCCGGCGGATTTGTCCTACTCAGGAGAGCGTTCACCGACAAA
CAACAGATAAAACGAAAGGCCCAGTCTTCCGACTGAGCCTTTCGTTTTATTTGATGCCTGGCAGTTCCCT
ACTCTCGCGTTAACGCTAGCATGGATGTTTTCCCAGTCACGACGTTGTAAAACGACGGCCAGTCTTAAGC
TCGGGCCCCAAATAATGATTTTATTTTGACTGATAGTGACCTGTTCGTTGCAACACATTGATGAGCAATG
CTTTTTTATAATGCCAACTTTGTACAAAAAAGCAGGCTCCACCATGGGCTTCGACGTGCTGCTGGATCAA
GTGGGCGGCATGGGCAGGTTTCAGATCTGCCTGATCGCCTTCTTTTGTATCACAAACATCCTGCTGTTCC
CCAACATCGTGCTGGAGAATTTCACCGCCTTTACACCTTCTCACAGGTGCTGGGTGCCACTGCTGGACAA
CGATTCCGTGTCTGACAATGATACCGGCACACTGAGCAAGGACGATCTGCTGCGCATCAGCATCCCCCTG
GACTCCAACCTGCGGCCTCAGAAGTGTCAGAGATTCATCCACCCACAGTGGCAGCTGCTGCACCTGAATG
GCACCTTTCCCAACACAAATGAGCCAGACACCGAGCCTTGCGTGGACGGATGGGTGTACGATCGGAGCTC
CTTCCTGAGCACCATCGTGACAGAGTGGGACCTGGTGTGCGAGAGCCAGTCCCTGAAGTCCATGGTGCAG
TCTCTGTTTATGGCAGGATCCCTGCTGGGAGGACTGATCTACGGACACCTGTCTGATAGGGTGGGCCGCA
AGATCATCTGCAAGCTGTGCTTCCTGCAGCTGGCCATCTCCAACACCTGCGCCGCCTTCGCCCCTACATT
TCTGGTGTATTGTATCCTGAGATTCCTGGCCGGCTTTAGCACCATGACAATCCTGGGCAATACCTTTATC
CTGTCCCTGGAGTGGACACTGCCACGGTCTAGAAGCATGACCATCATGGTGCTGCTGTGCTCCTACTCTG
TGGGACAGATGCTGCTGGGAGGACTGGCCTTCGCCATCCAGGACTGGCACATCCTGCAGCTGACCGTGTC
CACACCCATCATCGTGCTGTTTCTGTCTAGCTGGTATGAGCAGTCTCCACACAGCCTGCCCGTGTCTGAG
GCCATGGTGGACATCGAGCGGAAGATCGTGACCCCTGGAATCTGCAGCGTGTCCGGACTGGTGCTGTCTC
ACGATGTGCACAGCACCTATTGCGTGACATAAGACCCAGCTTTCTTGTACAAAGTTGGCATTATAAGAAA
GCATTGCTTATCAATTTGTTGCAACGAACAGGTCACTATCAGTCAAAATAAAATCATTATTTGCCATCCA
GCTGATATCCCCTATAGTGAGTCGTATTACATGGTCATAGCTGTTTCCTGGCAGCTCTGGCCCGTGTCTC
AAAATCTCTGATGTTACATTGCACAAGATAAAATAATATCATCATGAACAATAAAACTGTCTGCTTACAT
AAACAGTAATACAAGGGGTGTTATGAGCCATATTCAACGGGAAACGTCGAGGCCGCGATTAAATTCCAAC
ATGGATGCTGATTTATATGGGTATAAATGGGCTCGCGATAATGTCGGGCAATCAGGTGCGACAATCTATC
GCTTGTATGGGAAGCCCGATGCGCCAGAGTTGTTTCTGAAACATGGCAAAGGTAGCGTTGCCAATGATGT
TACAGATGAGATGGTCAGACTAAACTGGCTGACGGAATTTATGCCTCTTCCGACCATCAAGCATTTTATC
CGTACTCCTGATGATGCATGGTTACTCACCACTGCGATCCCCGGAAAAACAGCATTCCAGGTATTAGAAG
AATATCCTGATTCAGGTGAAAATATTGTTGATGCGCTGGCAGTGTTCCTGCGCCGGTTGCATTCGATTCC
TGTTTGTAATTGTCCTTTTAACAGCGATCGCGTATTTCGTCTCGCTCAGGCGCAATCACGAATGAATAAC
GGTTTGGTTGATGCGAGTGATTTTGATGACGAGCGTAATGGCTGGCCTGTTGAACAAGTCTGGAAAGAAA
TGCATAAACTTTTGCCATTCTCACCGGATTCAGTCGTCACTCATGGTGATTTCTCACTTGATAACCTTAT
TTTTGACGAGGGGAAATTAATAGGTTGTATTGATGTTGGACGAGTCGGAATCGCAGACCGATACCAGGAT
CTTGCCATCCTATGGAACTGCCTCGGTGAGTTTTCTCCTTCATTACAGAAACGGCTTTTTCAAAAATATG
GTATTGATAATCCTGATATGAATAAATTGCAGTTTCATTTGATGCTCGATGAGTTTTTCTAATCAGAATT
GGTTAATTGGTTGTAACACTGGCAGAGCATTACGCTGACTTGACGGGACGGCGCAAGCTCATGACCAAAA
TCCCTTAACGTGAGTTACGCGTCGTTCCACTGAGCGTCAGACCCCGTAGAAAAGATCAAAGGATCTTCTT
GAGATCCTTTTTTTCTGCGCGTAATCTGCTGCTTGCAAACAAAAAAACCACCGCTACCAGCGGTGGTTTG
TTTGCCGGATCAAGAGCTACCAACTCTTTTTCCGAAGGTAACTGGCTTCAGCAGAGCGCAGATACCAAAT
ACTGTTCTTCTAGTGTAGCCGTAGTTAGGCCACCACTTCAAGAACTCTGTAGCACCGCCTACATACCTCG
CTCTGCTAATCCTGTTACCAGTGGCTGCTGCCAGTGGCGATAAGTCGTGTCTTACCGGGTTGGACTCAAG
ACGATAGTTACCGGATAAGGCGCAGCGGTCGGGCTGAACGGGGGGTTCGTGCACACAGCCCAGCTTGGAG
CGAACGACCTACACCGAACTGAGATACCTACAGCGTGAGCTATGAGAAAGCGCCACGCTTCCCGAAGGGA
GAAAGGCGGACAGGTATCCGGTAAGCGGCAGGGTCGGAACAGGAGAGCGCACGAGGGAGCTTCCAGGGGG
AAACGCCTGGTATCTTTATAGTCCTGTCGGGTTTCGCCACCTCTGACTTGAGCGTCGATTTTTGTGATGC
TCGTCAGGGGGGCGGAGCCTATGGAAAAACGCCAGCAACGCGGCCTTTTTACGGTTCCTGGCCTTTTGCT
GGCCTTTTGCTCACATGTT
