>Addgene plasmid #161166 | pDONR221-SLC22A24_STOP | depositor partial sequence | sequence record 312267 | Codon-optimized ORF of SLC22A24
ATGGGCTTCGACGTGCTGCTGGATCAAGTGGGCGGCATGGGCAGGTTTCAGATCTGCCTGATCGCCTTCT
TTTGTATCACAAACATCCTGCTGTTCCCCAACATCGTGCTGGAGAATTTCACCGCCTTTACACCTTCTCA
CAGGTGCTGGGTGCCACTGCTGGACAACGATTCCGTGTCTGACAATGATACCGGCACACTGAGCAAGGAC
GATCTGCTGCGCATCAGCATCCCCCTGGACTCCAACCTGCGGCCTCAGAAGTGTCAGAGATTCATCCACC
CACAGTGGCAGCTGCTGCACCTGAATGGCACCTTTCCCAACACAAATGAGCCAGACACCGAGCCTTGCGT
GGACGGATGGGTGTACGATCGGAGCTCCTTCCTGAGCACCATCGTGACAGAGTGGGACCTGGTGTGCGAG
AGCCAGTCCCTGAAGTCCATGGTGCAGTCTCTGTTTATGGCAGGATCCCTGCTGGGAGGACTGATCTACG
GACACCTGTCTGATAGGGTGGGCCGCAAGATCATCTGCAAGCTGTGCTTCCTGCAGCTGGCCATCTCCAA
CACCTGCGCCGCCTTCGCCCCTACATTTCTGGTGTATTGTATCCTGAGATTCCTGGCCGGCTTTAGCACC
ATGACAATCCTGGGCAATACCTTTATCCTGTCCCTGGAGTGGACACTGCCACGGTCTAGAAGCATGACCA
TCATGGTGCTGCTGTGCTCCTACTCTGTGGGACAGATGCTGCTGGGAGGACTGGCCTTCGCCATCCAGGA
CTGGCACATCCTGCAGCTGACCGTGTCCACACCCATCATCGTGCTGTTTCTGTCTAGCTGGTATGAGCAG
TCTCCACACAGCCTGCCCGTGTCTGAGGCCATGGTGGACATCGAGCGGAAGATCGTGACCCCTGGAATCT
GCAGCGTGTCCGGACTGGTGCTGTCTCACGATGTGCACAGCACCTATTGCGTGACATAA
